Addgene plasmid #50504: pCDNA HA FAK Y407F
Depositing lab: Kenneth Yamada. Depositing organization: National Institute of Dental and Craniofacial Research (NIDCR). Publication: PTEN interactions with focal adhesion kinase and suppression of the extracellular matrix-dependent phosphatidylinositol 3-kinase/Akt cell survival pathway. Tamura M, Gu J, Danen EH, Takino T, Miyamoto S, Yamada KM. J Biol Chem. 1999 Jul 16;274(29):20693-703. 10.1074/jbc.274.29.20693 PubMed 10400703.
Backbone
  Vector backbone: pCDNA HA
  Vector type: Mammalian Expression
Growth in bacteria
  Bacterial resistance: Ampicillin, 100 μg/mL
  Growth temperature: 37°C
  Growth strain: DH5alpha
  Copy number: High Copy
Gene/Insert
  Gene/Insert name: protein tyrosine kinase, mutated (alt names: FAK; PTK2)
  Species: M. musculus (mouse)
  Mutation: Y407F
  Promoter: CMV
  Tag / fusion protein: HA (N terminal on backbone)
  Cloning method: Restriction Enzyme; 5′ cloning site BamHI (not destroyed); 3′ cloning site XbaI (not destroyed)
  Sequencing primers: 5′ pCDNA FW (TTAATACGACTCACTATAGGG)
Terms and licenses: Academic/Nonprofit Terms; Industry Terms: Not Available to Industry
Depositor comments: HA tag variant: TMYDVPDYA
How to cite: pCDNA HA FAK Y407F was a gift from Kenneth Yamada (Addgene plasmid # 50504 ; http://n2t.net/addgene:50504 ; RRID:Addgene_50504)
