[The description below was written by a language model from this plasmid's Addgene catalogue record.]
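Description:
pCDNA HA FAK Y407F is a mammalian expression plasmid built on a pCDNA HA backbone, a pcDNA-type vector that supplies an N-terminal HA epitope tag upstream of the cloning site. It is maintained in E. coli as a high-copy plasmid under ampicillin selection. The record does not list a mammalian selection marker, origins of replication or a polyadenylation signal, and no feature table is provided, so these backbone details cannot be confirmed here.

The insert is mouse focal adhesion kinase (FAK, also known as PTK2), a non-receptor protein tyrosine kinase, cloned between BamHI and XbaI sites that both remain intact, so the coding region can be excised or transferred. Expression is driven by the CMV promoter, which gives strong constitutive transcription in most transfected mammalian cell lines. The protein is produced as an HA–FAK fusion, and the depositor notes that the tag is a variant of the usual HA epitope sequence, which may be relevant when choosing antibodies for detection or immunoprecipitation. The insert carries a Y407F substitution, replacing tyrosine 407 with phenylalanine. This type of change removes the hydroxyl group needed for phosphorylation while keeping a similar side chain, so it is the standard way to create a non-phosphorylatable version of a specific tyrosine site.

The associated publication concerns PTEN interactions with FAK and the extracellular matrix-dependent PI 3-kinase/Akt cell survival pathway. The construct is therefore suited to transfection experiments that compare this phosphosite mutant with wild-type FAK or other mutants in adhesion signalling, protein interaction and survival assays.
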