>Addgene plasmid #50504 | pCDNA HA FAK Y407F | addgene partial sequence | sequence record 79830 | mFAK-F 5'-ttaaccaagtgcagaccatcc-3'
ATGCTACAACTCAAAATCGCTGGTGCTCCTGAGCCTCTGACCGTGACGGCACCATCCCTAACCATTGCCG
AGAACATGGCCGACCTGATTGATGGATACTGCCGGCTGGTGAATGGAGCCACACAATCTTTCATCATCAG
ACCCCAGAAAGAAGGTGAACGGGCGTTGCCATCAATACCAAAGTTGGCCAACAGTGAAAAGCAAGGCATG
CGGACACATGCAGTCTCTGTGTCAGAGACAGATGACTATGCAGAGATCATCGATGAGGAAGACACATTCA
CCATGCCCTCGACCAGGGATTATGAGATTCAGAGAGAAAGAATAGAACTTGGACGCTGTATTGGAGAAGG
TCAGTTTGGAGATGTACATCAAGGCGTGTACCTGAGCCCAGAGAATCCAGCTTTGGCTGTTGCAATCAAA
ACATGTAAAAACTGTACTTCGGACAGCGTGAGAGAGAAGTTCCTTCAAGAAGCCTTAACAATGCGTCAGT
TTGACCATCCTCACATCGTGAAGCTGATTGGAGTCATTACAGAGAACCCTGTCTGGATAATCATGGAGTT
GTGCACACTTGGAGAGCTGAGGTCATTTTTGCAAGTAAGAAAATACAGCTTGGACCTGGCATCTTTGATA
TTATATGCCTATCAGCTTAGTACAGCACTCGCGTATCTGGAGAGCAAAAGATTTGTTCACAGGGACATTG
CTGCTCGGAATGTTCTGGTGTCTTCAAATGATTGTGTAAAATTGGGAGACTTTGGATTATCTCGATATAT
GGAAGACAGTACTTACTATAAAGCTTCCAAAGGAAAATTACCTATTAAATGGATGGCTCCAGAGTCAATC
AATTTTCGACGTTTTACCTCAGCTAGTGACGTGTGGATGTTTGGTGTGTGTATGTGGGAGATACTGATGC
ATG
