>Addgene plasmid #50504 | pCDNA HA FAK Y407F | addgene partial sequence | sequence record 79832 | CMV-F 5'-CGCAAATGGGCGGTAGGCGTG-3'
CTCTCTGGCTAACTAGAGAACCCACTGCTTACTGGCTTATCGAAATTAATACGACTCACTATAGGGAGAC
CCAAGCTTGGTACCGAGCTCGGATCCACCATGTACGACGTTCCTGATTACGCTAGCCTCCCGAGATCCGG
TATGGCAGCTGCTTATCTTGACCCAAACTTGAATCACACACCAAGTTCGAGTACTAAGACTCACCTGGGT
ACTGGCATGGAACGGTCCCCTGGTGCAATGGAACGAGTATTAAAGGTCTTTCATCATTTTGAAAGCAGTA
GTGAGCCAACCACCTGGGCCAGTATTATCAGGCATGGAGATGCTACTGATGTCAGGGGCATCATTCAGAA
GATAGTGGACAGTCACAAAGTAAAGCACGTGGCCTGCTATGGATTTCGCCTCAGTCACCTGCGATCGGAG
GAGGTGCACTGGCTGCACGTGGACATGGGTGTCTCCAGTGTGAGGGAGAAATATGAACTCGCCCACCCAC
CAGAGGAGTGGAAATATGAGTTGAGAATTCGTTACTTGCCAAAAGGATTTCTAAACCAGTTTACTGAAGA
TAAGCCAACATTGAATTTCTTCTATCAACAGGTGAAGAGTGACTACATGCAAGAAATAGCTGATCAAGTA
GACCAAGAAATAGCTTTGAAGTTGGGTTGTTTGGAAATTAGGCGATCCTATTGGGAGATGAGGGGTAATG
CCCTAGAGAAGAAGTCCAACTATGAAGTATTAGAAAAAGATGTTGGTTTAAAGCGATTTTTTCCTAAGAG
TTTACTGGATTCTGTCAAGGCCAAAACACTAAGAAAGCTGATCCAGCAAACATTC
